Addgene plasmid #136759: pISH-Olfr71
Purpose: Template to synthesize riboprobes for in situ hybridization (ISH) for Olfr71
Depositing lab: Peter Mombaerts. Depositing organization: Max Planck Research Unit for Neurogenetics. Publication: The Zonal Organization of Odorant Receptor Gene Choice in the Main Olfactory Epithelium of the Mouse. Zapiec B, Mombaerts P. Cell Rep. 2020 Mar 24;30(12):4220-4234.e5. doi: 10.1016/j.celrep.2020.02.110. PubMed 32209480.
Backbone
  Vector backbone: pGEM-T-Easy
  Vector type: in situ probe
Growth in bacteria
  Bacterial resistance: Ampicillin, 100 μg/mL
  Growth temperature: 37°C
  Growth strain: DH5alpha
  Copy number: High Copy
Gene/Insert
  Gene/Insert name: Olfr71
  Species: M. musculus (mouse)
  Mutation: ISH Probe insert
  Entrez Gene: Olfr71 (a.k.a. mOR17, MOR262-4)
  Cloning method: Unknown
Terms and licenses: Academic/Nonprofit Terms; Industry Terms: Not Available to Industry
Depositor comments: ISH probe for mouse gene: Olfr71 aka MOR262-4
How to cite: pISH-Olfr71 was a gift from Peter Mombaerts (Addgene plasmid # 136759 ; http://n2t.net/addgene:136759 ; RRID:Addgene_136759)
