[The description below was written by a language model from this plasmid's Addgene catalogue record and pLannotate feature annotations shown in this document.]
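Description:
pISH-Olfr71 is a bacterial plasmid that serves as a template for in vitro transcription of riboprobes against the mouse odorant receptor gene Olfr71 (also known as mOR17 or MOR262-4). It is built on the pGEM-T-Easy cloning backbone and is propagated in E. coli as a high-copy plasmid through a ColE1/pUC-type origin, with selection by the β-lactamase (AmpR) gene under its own promoter. An f1 phage origin is also present, which in principle allows single-stranded DNA production. The sequenced record is about 3.2 kb.

The payload is a fragment of mouse Olfr71 placed in the multiple cloning region, which lies within the lac promoter/operator and lacZα segment typical of this backbone. The automated annotation does not label the insert itself. It occupies the roughly 350 bp interval between the SP6 promoter on one side and the T7 promoter, in the opposite orientation, on the other. The short "hornet peptide" match in this interval is almost certainly a spurious hit, and the small RSF ori, lacI and bom fragments are likely partial matches to backbone sequence rather than functional elements. Because the two phage promoters converge on the insert, transcription with one polymerase yields antisense probe and with the other a sense control. The record does not state the insert's orientation, so it does not indicate which promoter gives which strand, nor which part of the Olfr71 transcript the probe covers or how it was cloned.

The plasmid is intended for synthesizing labelled RNA probes for in situ hybridization. The associated work concerns the zonal organization of odorant receptor gene expression in the mouse main olfactory epithelium.
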