Features (pLannotate 1.2.2; 14 found; start..end, strand, type, name):
      1..108     +  rep_origin     RSF ori (fragment): Plasmids containing the RSF 1030 origin of replication can be propagated in E. coli cells that contain additional plasmids with compatible origins.
    110..202     +  CDS            lacI (fragment): lac repressor; lacI; The lac repressor binds to the lac operator to inhibit transcription in E. coli. This inhibition can be relieved by adding lactose or isopropyl-β-D-thiogalactopyranoside (IPTG).
    215..236     +  protein_bind   CAP binding site: CAP binding activates transcription in the presence of cAMP. E. coli catabolite activator protein
    251..281     +  promoter       lac promoter: promoter for the E. coli lac operon
    289..305     +  protein_bind   lac operator: The lac repressor binds to the lac operator to inhibit transcription in E. coli. This inhibition can be relieved by adding lactose or isopropyl-β-D-thiogalactopyranoside (IPTG). lac repressor encoded by lacI
    347..365     +  promoter       SP6 promoter: promoter for bacteriophage SP6 RNA polymerase
    377..439     +  CDS            VESPI_VESMG (fragment): Experimental evidence at protein level: Swiss-Prot protein existence level 1. Shows contractile activity on isolated ileum smooth muscle. From Vespa magnifica (Hornet).
    716..734     -  promoter       T7 promoter: promoter for bacteriophage T7 RNA polymerase
    737..894     +  CDS            lacZα (fragment): LacZα fragment of β-galactosidase; lacZ fragment
    898..1326    +  rep_origin     f1 ori (sequence partly withheld): f1 bacteriophage origin of replication; arrow indicates direction of (+) strand synthesis
   1354..1404    -  misc_feature   bom (fragment): basis of mobility region from pBR322
   1431..1535    +  promoter       AmpR promoter: bla
   1536..2396    +  CDS            AmpR: β-lactamase; bla; confers resistance to ampicillin, carbenicillin, and related antibiotics
   2567..3155    +  rep_origin     ori: high-copy-number ColE1/pMB1/pBR322/pUC origin of replication
>Addgene plasmid #136759 | pISH-Olfr71 | addgene full sequence | sequence record 273464 | Addgene NGS Result
TATCCCCTGATTCTGTGGATAACCGTATTACCGCCTTTGAGTGAGCTGATACCGCTCGCCGCAGCCGAAC
GACCGAGCGCAGCGAGTCAGTGAGCGAGGAAGCGGAAGAGCGCCCAATACGCAAACCGCCTCTCCCCGCG
CGTTGGCCGATTCATTAATGCAGCTGGCACGACAGGTTTCCCGACTGGAAAGCGGGCAGTGAGCGCAACG
CAATTAATGTGAGTTAGCTCACTCATTAGGCACCCCAGGCTTTACACTTTATGCTTCCGGCTCGTATGTT
GTGTGGAATTGTGAGCGGATAACAATTTCACACAGGAAACAGCTATGACCATGATTACGCCAAGCTATTT
AGGTGACACTATAGAATACTCAAGCTATGCATCCAACGCGTTGGGAGCTCTCCCATATGGTCGACCTGCA
GGCGGCCGCGAATTCACTAGTGATTCTAACTTGTCTTGAGGTCAGCCCAGAGACTACTGTGGAGGCCCAG
GGACAGGTGCTAGGCAGCAGCCTGGACCAGGACAGGGCAGGAGCAGAAAGTGACTTGTGAGTGATTCTGT
GTCAGGATTAGTGGGATTTGGTACTGTGTCTCTGGAGTGTAGGTCTCCATAGCTCCATGTTCTGTCCCAC
AGTGGTATTGGCATAGGCTGATCCACAATCGAATTCCCGCGGCCGCCATGGCGGCCGGGAGCATGCGACG
TCGGGCCCAATTCGCCCTATAGTGAGTCGTATTACAATTCACTGGCCGTCGTTTTACAACGTCGTGACTG
GGAAAACCCTGGCGTTACCCAACTTAATCGCCTTGCAGCACATCCCCCTTTCGCCAGCTGGCGTAATAGC
GAAGAGGCCCGCACCGATCGCCCTTCCCAACAGTTGCGCAGCCTGAATGGCGAATGG
[124 nt withheld, positions 898-1021]
C
[91 nt withheld, positions 1023-1113]
A
[49 nt withheld, positions 1115-1163]
CCTTTGACGTTGGAGTCCACGTTCTTT
[37 nt withheld, positions 1191-1227]
ACCCTATCTCGGTCTATTCTTTTGATTTATAAGGGATTTTGCCGATTTCGGCCTATTGGTTAAAAAATGA
GCTGATTTAACAAAAATTTAACGCGAATTTTAACAAAATATTAACGCTTACAATTTCCTGATGCGGTATT
TTCTCCTTACGCATCTGTGCGGTATTTCACACCGCATCAGGTGGCACTTTTCGGGGAAATGTGCGCGGAA
CCCCTATTTGTTTATTTTTCTAAATACATTCAAATATGTATCCGCTCATGAGACAATAACCCTGATAAAT
GCTTCAATAATATTGAAAAAGGAAGAGTATGAGTATTCAACATTTCCGTGTCGCCCTTATTCCCTTTTTT
GCGGCATTTTGCCTTCCTGTTTTTGCTCACCCAGAAACGCTGGTGAAAGTAAAAGATGCTGAAGATCAGT
TGGGTGCACGAGTGGGTTACATCGAACTGGATCTCAACAGCGGTAAGATCCTTGAGAGTTTTCGCCCCGA
AGAACGTTTTCCAATGATGAGCACTTTTAAAGTTCTGCTATGTGGCGCGGTATTATCCCGTATTGACGCC
GGGCAAGAGCAACTCGGTCGCCGCATACACTATTCTCAGAATGACTTGGTTGAGTACTCACCAGTCACAG
AAAAGCATCTTACGGATGGCATGACAGTAAGAGAATTATGCAGTGCTGCCATAACCATGAGTGATAACAC
TGCGGCCAACTTACTTCTGACAACGATCGGAGGACCGAAGGAGCTAACCGCTTTTTTGCACAACATGGGG
GATCATGTAACTCGCCTTGATCGTTGGGAACCGGAGCTGAATGAAGCCATACCAAACGACGAGCGTGACA
CCACGATGCCTGTAGCAATGGCAACAACGTTGCGCAAACTATTAACTGGCGAACTACTTACTCTAGCTTC
CCGGCAACAATTAATAGACTGGATGGAGGCGGATAAAGTTGCAGGACCACTTCTGCGCTCGGCCCTTCCG
GCTGGCTGGTTTATTGCTGATAAATCTGGAGCCGGTGAGCGTGGGTCTCGCGGTATCATTGCAGCACTGG
GGCCAGATGGTAAGCCCTCCCGTATCGTAGTTATCTACACGACGGGGAGTCAGGCAACTATGGATGAACG
AAATAGACAGATCGCTGAGATAGGTGCCTCACTGATTAAGCATTGGTAACTGTCAGACCAAGTTTACTCA
TATATACTTTAGATTGATTTAAAACTTCATTTTTAATTTAAAAGGATCTAGGTGAAGATCCTTTTTGATA
ATCTCATGACCAAAATCCCTTAACGTGAGTTTTCGTTCCACTGAGCGTCAGACCCCGTAGAAAAGATCAA
AGGATCTTCTTGAGATCCTTTTTTTCTGCGCGTAATCTGCTGCTTGCAAACAAAAAAACCACCGCTACCA
GCGGTGGTTTGTTTGCCGGATCAAGAGCTACCAACTCTTTTTCCGAAGGTAACTGGCTTCAGCAGAGCGC
AGATACCAAATACTGTTCTTCTAGTGTAGCCGTAGTTAGGCCACCACTTCAAGAACTCTGTAGCACCGCC
TACATACCTCGCTCTGCTAATCCTGTTACCAGTGGCTGCTGCCAGTGGCGATAAGTCGTGTCTTACCGGG
TTGGACTCAAGACGATAGTTACCGGATAAGGCGCAGCGGTCGGGCTGAACGGGGGGTTCGTGCACACAGC
CCAGCTTGGAGCGAACGACCTACACCGAACTGAGATACCTACAGCGTGAGCTATGAGAAAGCGCCACGCT
TCCCGAAGGGAGAAAGGCGGACAGGTATCCGGTAAGCGGCAGGGTCGGAACAGGAGAGCGCACGAGGGAG
CTTCCAGGGGGAAACGCCTGGTATCTTTATAGTCCTGTCGGGTTTCGCCACCTCTGACTTGAGCGTCGAT
TTTTGTGATGCTCGTCAGGGGGGCGGAGCCTATGGAAAAACGCCAGCAACGCGGCCTTTTTACGGTTCCT
GGCCTTTTGCTGGCCTTTTGCTCACATGTTCTTTCCTGCGT
